>Addgene plasmid #235312 | hPGK-mRuby2(miRE.FF4)-TS.FF4x1-bGH | addgene full sequence | sequence record 474144 | Addgene NGS Result
CGCTAGTAGACTGCAGGTGGGCCCGAGCTTAAGTAACTAACTAACAGGAAGAGTTTGTAGAAACGCAAAA
AGGCCATCCGTCAGGATGGCCTTCTGCTTAGTTTGATGCCTGGCAGTTTATGGCGGGCGTCCTGCCCGCC
ACCCTCCGGGCCGTTGCTTCACAACGTTCAAATCCGCTCCCGGCGGATTTGTCCTACTCAGGAGAGCGTT
CACCGACAAACAACAGATAAAACGAAAGGCCCAGTCTTCCGACTGAGCCTTTCGTTTTATTTGATGCCTG
GCAGTTCCCTACTCTCGCTTAGTAGTTAGACGTCCCCGAGATCCATGCTAGCGGTAATACGGTTATCCAC
AGAATCAGGGGATAACGCAGGAAAGAACATGTGAGCAAAAGGCCAGCAAAAGGCCAGGAACCGTAAAAAG
GCCGCGTTGCTGGCGTTTTTCCATAGGCTCCGCCCCCCTGACGAGCATCACAAAAATCGACGCTCAAGTC
AGAGGTGGCGAAACCCGACAGGACTATAAAGATACCAGGCGTTTCCCCCTGGAAGCTCCCTCGTGCGCTC
TCCTGTTCCGACCCTGCCGCTTACCGGATACCTGTCCGCCTTTCTCCCTTCGGGAAGCGTGGCGCTTTCT
CATAGCTCACGCTGTAGGTATCTCAGTTCGGTGTAGGTCGTTCGCTCCAAGCTGGGCTGTGTGCACGAAC
CCCCCGTTCAGCCCGACCGCTGCGCCTTATCCGGTAACTATCGTCTTGAGTCCAACCCGGTAAGACACGA
CTTATCGCCACTGGCAGCAGCCACTGGTAACAGGATTAGCAGAGCGAGGTATGTAGGCGGTGCTACAGAG
TTCTTGAAGTGGTGGCCTAACTACGGCTACACTAGAAGAACAGTATTTGGTATCTGCGCTCTGCTGAAGC
CAGTTACCTTCGGAAAAAGAGTTGGTAGCTCTTGATCCGGCAAACAAACCACCGCTGGTAGCGGTGGTTT
TTTTGTTTGCAAGCAGCAGATTACGCGCAGAAAAAAAGGATCTCAAGAAGATCCTTTGATCTTTTCTACG
GGGTCTGACGCTCAGTGGAACGGGGCCCAATCTGAATAATGTTACAACCAATTAACCAATTCTGATTAGA
AAAACTCATCGAGCATCAAATGAAACTGCAATTTATTCATATCAGGATTATCAATACCATATTTTTGAAA
AAGCCGTTTCTGTAATGAAGGAGAAAACTCACCGAGGCAGTTCCATAGGATGGCAAGATCCTGGTATCGG
TCTGCGATTCCGACTCGTCCAACATCAATACAACCTATTAATTTCCCCTCGTCAAAAATAAGGTTATCAA
GTGAGAAATCACCATGAGTGACGACTGAATCCGGTGAGAATGGCAAAAGTTTATGCATTTCTTTCCAGAC
TTGTTCAACAGGCCAGCCATTACGCTCGTCATCAAAATCACTCGCATCAACCAAACCGTTATTCATTCGT
GATTGCGCCTGAGCTAGACGAAATACGCGATCGCTGTTAAAAGGACAATTACAAACAGGAATCGAATGCA
ACCGGCGCAGGAACACTGCCAGCGCATCAACAATATTTTCACCTGAATCAGGATATTCTTCTAATACCTG
GAATGCTGTTTTTCCGGGGATCGCAGTGGTGAGTAACCATGCATCACCAGGAGTACGGATAAAATGCTTG
ATGGTCGGAAGAGGCATAAATTCCGTCAGCCAGTTTAGTCTGACCATCTCATCTGTAACATCATTGGCAA
CGCTACCTTTGCCATGTTTCAGAAACAACTCTGGCGCATCGGGCTTCCCATACAAGCGATAGATTGTCGC
ACCTGATTGCCCGACATTATCGCGAGCCCATTTATACCCATATAAATCAGCATCCATGTTGGAATTTAAT
CGCGGCCTCGACGTTTCCCGTTGAATATGGCTCATAACACCCCTTGTATTACTGTTTATGTAAGCAGACA
GTTTTATTGTTCATGATGATATATTTTTATCTTGTGCAATGTAACATCAGAGATTTTGAGACACGGGCAC
CTGCAGTCTTCGTACTATAAGGATCCGGGGTTGGGGTTGCGCCTTTTCCAAGGCAGCCCTGGGTTTGCGC
AGGGACGCGGCTGCTCTGGGCGTGGTTCCGGGAAACGCAGCGGCGCCGACCCTGGATCTCGCACATTCTT
CACGTCCGTTCGCAGCGTCACCCGGATCTTCGCCGCTACCCTTGTGGGCCCCCCGGCGACGCTTCCTGCT
CCGCCCCTAAGTCGGGAAGGTTCCTTGCGGTTCGCGGCGTGCCGGACGTGACAAACGGAAGCCGCACGTC
TCACTAGTACCCTCGCAGACGGACAGCGCCAGGGAGCAATGGCAGCGCGCCGACCGCGATGGGCTGTGGC
CAATAGCGGCTGCTCAGCAGGGCGCGCCGAGAGCAGCGGCCGGGAAGGGGCGGTGCGGGAGGCGGGGTGT
GGGGCGGTAGTGTGGGCCCTGTTCCTGCCCGCGCGGTGTTCCGCATTCTGCAAGCCTCCGGAGCGCACGT
CGGCAGTCGGCTCCCTCGTTGACCGAATCACCGACCTCTCTCCCCAGAAATGGCCACCATGGTGTCTAAG
GGCGAAGAGCTGATCAAGGAAAATATGCGTATGAAGGTAAGTGTGCTCGCTTCGGCAGCACATATACTAT
GTTGAATGAGGCTTCAGTACTTTACAGAATCGTTGCCTGCACATCTTGGAAACACTTGCTGGGATTACTT
CTTCAGGGACTTCTTAACCCAACAGAAGGCTCGAGAAGGTATATTGCTGTTGACAGTGAGCGCCGCTTGA
AGTCTTTAATTAAATAGTGAAGCCACAGATGTATTTAATTAAAGACTTCAAGCGGTGCCTACTGCCTCGG
ACTTCAAGGGGCTAGAATTCAAGGGGCTACTTTAGGAGCAATTATCTTGTTTACTAAAACTGAATACCTT
GCTATCTCTTTGATACATTTTTACAAAGCTGAATTAAAATGGTATAAATTAAATCACTTTTTTCAATTGT
ACTAACTTCGAGTCTTCTTTTTTTTTTTCACAGGTGGTCATGGAAGGTTCGGTCAACGGCCACCAATTCA
AATGCACAGGTGAAGGAGAAGGCAATCCGTACATGGGAACTCAAACCATGAGGATCAAAGTCATCGAGGG
AGGACCCCTGCCATTTGCCTTTGACATTCTTGCCACGTCGTTCATGTATGGCAGCCGTACTTTTATCAAG
TACCCGAAAGGCATTCCTGATTTCTTTAAACAGTCCTTTCCTGAGGGTTTTACTTGGGAAAGAGTTACGA
GATACGAAGATGGTGGAGTCGTCACCGTCATGCAGGACACCAGCCTTGAGGATGGCTGTCTCGTTTACCA
CGTCCAAGTCAGAGGGGTAAACTTTCCCTCCAATGGTCCCGTGATGCAGAAGAAGACCAAGGGTTGGGAG
CCTAATACAGAGATGATGTATCCAGCAGATGGTGGTCTGAGGGGATACACTCATATGGCACTGAAAGTTG
ATGGTGGTGGCCATCTGTCTTGCTCTTTCGTAACAACTTACAGGTCAAAAAAGACCGTCGGGAACATCAA
GATGCCCGGTATCCATGCCGTTGATCACCGCCTGGAAAGGTTAGAGGAAAGTGACAATGAAATGTTCGTA
GTACAACGCGAACACGCAGTTGCCAAGTTCGCCGGGCTTGGTGGTGGGATGGACGAGCTGTACAAGTAAC
AACAAGCTTGTGGCCGCTTGAAGTCTTTAATTAAACCTAGGAGGAGTTGCACCTGTGCCTTCTAGTTGCC
AGCCATCTGTTGTTTGCCCCTCCCCCGTGCCTTCCTTGACCCTGGAAGGTGCCACTCCCACTGTCCTTTC
CTAATAAAATGAGGAAATTGCATCGCATTGTCTGAGTAGGTGTCATTCTATTCTGGGGGGTGGGGTGGGG
CAGGACAGCAAGGGGGAGGATTGGGAAGACAATAGCAGGCATGCTGGGGATGCGGTGGGCTCTATGG
Features (pLannotate 1.2.2; 9 found; start..end, strand, type, name):
     68..95      -  terminator     rrnB T2 terminator: transcription terminator T2 from the E. coli rrnB gene
    227..270     +  terminator     rrnB T1 terminator: Escherichia coli rrnB; transcription terminator T1 from the E. coli rrnB gene
    438..1026    -  rep_origin     ori: high-copy-number ColE1/pMB1/pBR322/pUC origin of replication
   1116..1925    -  CDS            KanR: aminoglycoside phosphotransferase; aph(3')-Ia; confers resistance to kanamycin in bacteria or G418 (Geneticin®) in eukaryotes
   2057..2567    +  promoter       hPGK promoter: human phosphoglycerate kinase 1 promoter
   2579..2629    +  CDS            mRuby2 (fragment): mRuby2 is a basic (constitutively fluorescent) red fluorescent protein published in 2012, derived from Entacmaea quadricolor. It has moderate acid sensitivity.
   2888..3000    +  ncRNA          3' miR-30a: sequence downstream of the 71-nt precursor of the human miR-30a microRNA (Zeng et al., 2002) miRNA
   3042..3706    +  CDS            mRuby2 (fragment): monomeric red fluorescent protein derived from mRuby, with improved photophysical properties (Lam et al., 2012)
   3763..3987    +  polyA_signal   bGH poly(A) signal: bovine growth hormone polyadenylation signal
