[The description below was written by a language model from this plasmid's Addgene catalogue record and pLannotate feature annotations shown in this document.]
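Description:
hPGK-mRuby2(miRE.FF4)-TS.FF4x1-bGH is a compact (about 4 kb) mammalian expression plasmid for synthetic biology, built by Golden Gate assembly in the pShip.USI (upstream inverted) backbone. It is propagated in E. coli through a high-copy ColE1/pUC-type origin and selected with kanamycin via the aph(3')-Ia gene. rrnB T1 and T2 terminators sit in the bacterial portion of the backbone, where such elements typically insulate neighbouring regions from read-through transcription.

The payload is a single transcription unit that implements the closed-loop version of the ComMAND circuit. The human phosphoglycerate kinase (hPGK) promoter drives mRuby2, a monomeric red fluorescent protein derived from Entacmaea quadricolor, and the unit ends in the bovine growth hormone polyadenylation signal. In the feature table the mRuby2 coding sequence appears as two fragments, a short 5' piece and the larger remainder. They are separated by a stretch of roughly 400 nt that contains miR-30a-derived flanking sequence. This matches the "miRE.FF4" element in the name: a miR-30-based (miRE) scaffold carrying the synthetic FF4 microRNA embedded within the reporter gene. It is presumably housed in an intron so that splicing restores the open reading frame, although the annotation does not label an intron explicitly. The name also indicates a single FF4 target site (TS.FF4x1), probably located in the unannotated gap between the mRuby2 stop and the bGH signal.

Because each transcript both produces the microRNA and carries its target site, the microRNA represses the transcript it came from. This should make mRuby2 output less sensitive to variation in gene dosage or delivery. The plasmid serves as a fluorescent readout for characterising hPGK-driven ComMAND regulation in mammalian cells.
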