Addgene plasmid #235312: hPGK-mRuby2(miRE.FF4)-TS.FF4x1-bGH
Purpose: ComMAND closed-loop circuit regulating mRuby2, hPGK-driven
Depositing lab: Kate Galloway. Depositing organization: Massachusetts Institute of Technology. Publication: Model-guided design of microRNA-based gene circuits supports precise dosage of transgenic cargoes into diverse primary cells. Love KS, Johnstone CP, Peterman EL, Gaglione S, Birnbaum ME, Galloway KE. Cell Syst. 2025 Apr 22:101269. doi: 10.1016/j.cels.2025.101269. PubMed 40300600.
Backbone
  Vector backbone: pShip.USI (upstream inverted)
  Backbone manufacturer: Galloway lab
  Backbone size w/o insert (bp): 2046
  Vector type: Mammalian Expression, Synthetic Biology
Growth in bacteria
  Bacterial resistance: Kanamycin, 50 μg/mL
  Growth temperature: 30°C
  Growth strain: NEB Stable
  Copy number: High Copy
Gene/Insert
  Gene/Insert name: mRuby2
  Species: Entacmaea quadricolor
  Insert size (bp): 711
  Promoter: hPGK (human phosphoglycerate kinase)
  Cloning method: Golden Gate
  Sequencing primers: 5′ ATTL2 (CATCAGAGATTTTGAGACAC); 3′ gcgtttctacaaactcttcc
Resource information
  A portion of this plasmid was derived from a plasmid made by: Addgene #90236
Terms and licenses: Academic/Nonprofit Terms; Industry Terms: Not Available to Industry
Depositor comments: Alt name: pKG3784 ; Please visit https://doi.org/10.1101/2024.06.25.600629 for bioRxiv preprint.
How to cite: hPGK-mRuby2(miRE.FF4)-TS.FF4x1-bGH was a gift from Kate Galloway (Addgene plasmid # 235312 ; http://n2t.net/addgene:235312 ; RRID:Addgene_235312)
